>Addgene plasmid #198402 | pEGFP-Aurora A | addgene full sequence | sequence record 391818 | Addgene NGS Result
TAGTTATTAATAGTAATCAATTACGGGGTCATTAGTTCATAGCCCATATATGGAGTTCCGCGTTACATAA
CTTACGGTAAATGGCCCGCCTGGCTGACCGCCCAACGACCCCCGCCCATTGACGTCAATAATGACGTATG
TTCCCATAGTAACGCCAATAGGGACTTTCCATTGACGTCAATGGGTGGAGTATTTACGGTAAACTGCCCA
CTTGGCAGTACATCAAGTGTATCATATGCCAAGTACGCCCCCTATTGACGTCAATGACGGTAAATGGCCC
GCCTGGCATTATGCCCAGTACATGACCTTATGGGACTTTCCTACTTGGCAGTACATCTACGTATTAGTCA
TCGCTATTACCATGGTGATGCGGTTTTGGCAGTACATCAATGGGCGTGGATAGCGGTTTGACTCACGGGG
ATTTCCAAGTCTCCACCCCATTGACGTCAATGGGAGTTTGTTTTGGCACCAAAATCAACGGGACTTTCCA
AAATGTCGTAACAACTCCGCCCCATTGACGCAAATGGGCGGTAGGCGTGTACGGTGGGAGGTCTATATAA
GCAGAGCTGGTTTAGTGAACCGTCAGATCCGCTAGCGCTACCGGTCGCCACCATGGTGAGCAAGGGCGAG
GAGCTGTTCACCGGGGTGGTGCCCATCCTGGTCGAGCTGGACGGCGACGTAAACGGCCACAAGTTCAGCG
TGTCCGGCGAGGGCGAGGGCGATGCCACCTACGGCAAGCTGACCCTGAAGTTCATCTGCACCACCGGCAA
GCTGCCCGTGCCCTGGCCCACCCTCGTGACCACCCTGACCTACGGCGTGCAGTGCTTCAGCCGCTACCCC
GACCACATGAAGCAGCACGACTTCTTCAAGTCCGCCATGCCCGAAGGCTACGTCCAGGAGCGCACCATCT
TCTTCAAGGACGACGGCAACTACAAGACCCGCGCCGAGGTGAAGTTCGAGGGCGACACCCTGGTGAACCG
CATCGAGCTGAAGGGCATCGACTTCAAGGAGGACGGCAACATCCTGGGGCACAAGCTGGAGTACAACTAC
AACAGCCACAACGTCTATATCATGGCCGACAAGCAGAAGAACGGCATCAAGGTGAACTTCAAGATCCGCC
ACAACATCGAGGACGGCAGCGTGCAGCTCGCCGACCACTACCAGCAGAACACCCCCATCGGCGACGGCCC
CGTGCTGCTGCCCGACAACCACTACCTGAGCACCCAGTCCGCCCTGAGCAAAGACCCCAACGAGAAGCGC
GATCACATGGTCCTGCTGGAGTTCGTGACCGCCGCCGGGATCACTCTCGGCATGGACGAGCTGTACAAGT
CCGGACTCAGATCCATGGACCGATCTAAAGAAAACTGCATTTCAGGACCTGTTAAGGCTACAGCTCCAGT
TGGAGGTCCAAAACGTGTTCTCGTGACTCAGCAATTTCCTTGTCAGAATCCATTACCTGTAAATAGTGGC
CAGGCTCAGCGGGTCTTGTGTCCTTCAAATTCTTCCCAGCGCGTTCCTTTGCAAGCACAAAAGCTTGTCT
CCAGTCACAAGCCGGTTCAGAATCAGAAGCAGAAGCAATTGCAGGCAACCAGTGTACCTCATCCTGTCTC
CAGGCCACTGAATAACACCCAAAAGAGCAAGCAGCCCCTGCCATCGGCACCTGAAAATAATCCTGAGGAG
GAACTGGCATCAAAACAGAAAAATGAAGAATCAAAAAAGAGGCAGTGGGCTTTGGAAGACTTTGAAATTG
GTCGCCCTCTGGGTAAAGGAAAGTTTGGTAATGTTTATTTGGCAAGAGAAAAGCAAAGCAAGTTTATTCT
GGCTCTTAAAGTGTTATTTAAAGCTCAGCTGGAGAAAGCCGGAGTGGAGCATCAGCTCAGAAGAGAAGTA
GAAATACAGTCCCACCTTCGGCATCCTAATATTCTTAGACTGTATGGTTATTTCCATGATGCTACCAGAG
TCTACCTAATTCTGGAATATGCACCACTTGGAACAGTTTATAGAGAACTTCAGAAACTTTCAAAGTTTGA
TGAGCAGAGAACTGCTACTTATATAACAGAATTGGCAAATGCCCTGTCTTACTGTCATTCGAAGAGAGTT
ATTCATAGAGACATTAAGCCAGAGAACTTACTTCTTGGATCAGCTGGAGAGCTTAAAATTGCAGATTTTG
GGTGGTCAGTACATGCTCCATCTTCCAGGAGGACCACTCTCTGTGGCACCCTGGACTACCTGCCCCCTGA
AATGATTGAAGGTCGGATGCATGATGAGAAGGTGGATCTCTGGAGCCTTGGAGTTCTTTGCTATGAATTT
TTAGTTGGGAAGCCTCCTTTTGAGGCAAACACATACCAAGAGACCTACAAAAGAATATCACGGGTTGAAT
TCACATTCCCTGACTTTGTAACAGAGGGAGCCAGGGACCTCATTTCAAGACTGTTGAAGCATAATCCCAG
CCAGAGGCCAATGCTCAGAGAAGTACTTGAACACCCCTGGATCACAGCAAATTCATCAAAACCATCAAAT
TGCCAAAACAAAGAATCAGCTAGCAAACAGTCTTGACTCGACGGTACCGCGGGCCCGGGATCCACCGGAT
CTAGATAACTGATCATAATCAGCCATACCACATTTGTAGAGGTTTTACTTGCTTTAAAAAACCTCCCACA
CCTCCCCCTGAACCTGAAACATAAAATGAATGCAATTGTTGTTGTTAACTTGTTTATTGCAGCTTATAAT
GGTTACAAATAAAGCAATAGCATCACAAATTTCACAAATAAAGCATTTTTTTCACTGCATTCTAGTTGTG
GTTTGTCCAAACTCATCAATGTATCTTAACGCGTAAATTGTAAGCGTTAATATTTTGTTAAAATTCGCGT
TAAATTTTTGTTAAATCAGCTCATTTTTTAACCAATAGGCCGAAATCGGCAAAATCCCTTATAAATCAAA
AGAATAGACCGAGATAGGGT
[37 nt withheld, positions 2961-2997]
AAAGAACGTGGACTCCAACGTCAAAGG
[49 nt withheld, positions 3025-3073]
T
[91 nt withheld, positions 3075-3165]
G
[124 nt withheld, positions 3167-3290]
CAGGTGGCACTTTTCGGGGAAATGTGCGCGGAACCCCTATTTGTTTATTTTTCTAAATACATTCAAATAT
GTATCCGCTCATGAGACAATAACCCTGATAAATGCTTCAATAATATTGAAAAAGGAAGAGTCCTGAGGCG
GAAAGAACCAGCTGTGGAATGTGTGTCAGTTAGGGTGTGGAAAGTCCCCAGGCTCCCCAGCAGGCAGAAG
TATGCAAAGCATGCATCTCAATTAGTCAGCAACCAGGTGTGGAAAGTCCCCAGGCTCCCCAGCAGGCAGA
AGTATGCAAAGCATGCATCTCAATTAGTCAGCAACCATAGTCCCGCCCCTAACTCCGCCCATCCCGCCCC
TAACTCCGCCCAGTTCCGCCCATTCTCCGCCCCATGGCTGACTAATTTTTTTTATTTATGCAGAGGCCGA
GGCCGCCTCGGCCTCTGAGCTATTCCAGAAGTAGTGAGGAGGCTTTTTTGGAGGCCTAGGCTTTTGCAAA
GATCGATCAAGAGACAGGATGAGGATCGTTTCGCATGATTGAACAAGATGGATTGCACGCAGGTTCTCCG
GCCGCTTGGGTGGAGAGGCTATTCGGCTATGACTGGGCACAACAGACAATCGGCTGCTCTGATGCCGCCG
TGTTCCGGCTGTCAGCGCAGGGGCGCCCGGTTCTTTTTGTCAAGACCGACCTGTCCGGTGCCCTGAATGA
ACTGCAAGACGAGGCAGCGCGGCTATCGTGGCTGGCCACGACGGGCGTTCCTTGCGCAGCTGTGCTCGAC
GTTGTCACTGAAGCGGGAAGGGACTGGCTGCTATTGGGCGAAGTGCCGGGGCAGGATCTCCTGTCATCTC
ACCTTGCTCCTGCCGAGAAAGTATCCATCATGGCTGATGCAATGCGGCGGCTGCATACGCTTGATCCGGC
TACCTGCCCATTCGACCACCAAGCGAAACATCGCATCGAGCGAGCACGTACTCGGATGGAAGCCGGTCTT
GTCGATCAGGATGATCTGGACGAAGAGCATCAGGGGCTCGCGCCAGCCGAACTGTTCGCCAGGCTCAAGG
CGAGCATGCCCGACGGCGAGGATCTCGTCGTGACCCATGGCGATGCCTGCTTGCCGAATATCATGGTGGA
AAATGGCCGCTTTTCTGGATTCATCGACTGTGGCCGGCTGGGTGTGGCGGACCGCTATCAGGACATAGCG
TTGGCTACCCGTGATATTGCTGAAGAGCTTGGCGGCGAATGGGCTGACCGCTTCCTCGTGCTTTACGGTA
TCGCCGCTCCCGATTCGCAGCGCATCGCCTTCTATCGCCTTCTTGACGAGTTCTTCTGAGCGGGACTCTG
GGGTTCGAAATGACCGACCAAGCGACGCCCAACCTGCCATCACGAGATTTCGATTCCACCGCCGCCTTCT
ATGAAAGGTTGGGCTTCGGAATCGTTTTCCGGGACGCCGGCTGGATGATCCTCCAGCGCGGGGATCTCAT
GCTGGAGTTCTTCGCCCACCCTAGGGGGAGGCTAACTGAAACACGGAAGGAGACAATACCGGAAGGAACC
CGCGCTATGACGGCAATAAAAAGACAGAATAAAACGCACGGTGTTGGGTCGTTTGTTCATAAACGCGGGG
TTCGGTCCCAGGGCTGGCACTCTGTCGATACCCCACCGAGACCCCATTGGGGCCAATACGCCCGCGTTTC
TTCCTTTTCCCCACCCCACCCCCCAAGTTCGGGTGAAGGCCCAGGGCTCGCAGCCAACGTCGGGGCGGCA
GGCCCTGCCATAGCCTCAGGTTACTCATATATACTTTAGATTGATTTAAAACTTCATTTTTAATTTAAAA
GGATCTAGGTGAAGATCCTTTTTGATAATCTCATGACCAAAATCCCTTAACGTGAGTTTTCGTTCCACTG
AGCGTCAGACCCCGTAGAAAAGATCAAAGGATCTTCTTGAGATCCTTTTTTTCTGCGCGTAATCTGCTGC
TTGCAAACAAAAAAACCACCGCTACCAGCGGTGGTTTGTTTGCCGGATCAAGAGCTACCAACTCTTTTTC
CGAAGGTAACTGGCTTCAGCAGAGCGCAGATACCAAATACTGTTCTTCTAGTGTAGCCGTAGTTAGGCCA
CCACTTCAAGAACTCTGTAGCACCGCCTACATACCTCGCTCTGCTAATCCTGTTACCAGTGGCTGCTGCC
AGTGGCGATAAGTCGTGTCTTACCGGGTTGGACTCAAGACGATAGTTACCGGATAAGGCGCAGCGGTCGG
GCTGAACGGGGGGTTCGTGCACACAGCCCAGCTTGGAGCGAACGACCTACACCGAACTGAGATACCTACA
GCGTGAGCTATGAGAAAGCGCCACGCTTCCCGAAGGGAGAAAGGCGGACAGGTATCCGGTAAGCGGCAGG
GTCGGAACAGGAGAGCGCACGAGGGAGCTTCCAGGGGGAAACGCCTGGTATCTTTATAGTCCTGTCGGGT
TTCGCCACCTCTGACTTGAGCGTCGATTTTTGTGATGCTCGTCAGGGGGGCGGAGCCTATGGAAAAACGC
CAGCAACGCGGCCTTTTTACGGTTCCTGGCCTTTTGCTGGCCTTTTGCTCACATGTTCTTTCCTGCGTTA
TCCCCTGATTCTGTGGATAACCGTATTACCGCCATGCAT
Features (pLannotate 1.2.2; 15 found; start..end, strand, type, name):
     61..364     +  enhancer       CMV enhancer: human cytomegalovirus immediate early enhancer
    365..568     +  promoter       CMV promoter: human cytomegalovirus (CMV) immediate early promoter
    613..1329    +  CDS            EGFP: EGFP is a basic (constitutively fluorescent) green fluorescent protein published in 1996, derived from Aequorea victoria. It is reported to be a rapidly-maturing weak dimer with moderate acid sensitivity.
   1345..2553    +  CDS            AURKA: AURKA_HUMAN - Also known as AIK, AIRK1, ARK1, AURA, AYK1, BTAK, IAK1, STK15, STK6. Experimental evidence at protein level: Swiss-Prot protein existence level 1. Mitotic serine/threonine kinase that contributes to the regulation of cell cycle progression (PubMed:26246606, PubMed:12390251, PubMed:18615013, PubMed:11039908, PubMed:17125279, PubMed:17360485). Associates with the centrosome and the spindle microtubules during mitosis and plays a critical role in various mitotic events including the establishment of mitotic spindle, centrosome duplication, centrosome separation as well as maturation
   2558..2583    +  misc_feature   MCS (fragment): multiple cloning site
   2600..2684    +  CDS            large T antigen (fragment): large T antigen from SV40 (simian virus 40)
   2707..2828    +  polyA_signal   SV40 poly(A) signal: SV40 polyadenylation signal
   2862..3290    -  rep_origin     f1 ori (sequence partly withheld): f1 bacteriophage origin of replication; arrow indicates direction of (+) strand synthesis
   3317..3421    +  promoter       AmpR promoter: bla
   3423..3780    +  promoter       SV40 promoter: SV40 enhancer and early promoter
   3815..4609    +  CDS            NeoR/KanR: aminoglycoside phosphotransferase from Tn5; aph(3')-II (or nptII); confers resistance to neomycin, kanamycin, and G418 (Geneticin®)
   4630..4782    +  CDS            ble (fragment): BLE_KLEPN - Experimental evidence at protein level: Swiss-Prot protein existence level 1. Binding protein with a strong affinity to the bleomycin family of antibiotics. Binds to CL990; an antimitotic-antibiotic compound. From Klebsiella pneumoniae.
   4841..4888    +  polyA_signal   HSV TK poly(A) signal: herpes simplex virus thymidine kinase polyadenylation signal (Cole and Stacy, 1985)
   4979..4995    -  polyA_signal   bGH poly(A) signal (fragment): bovine growth hormone polyadenylation signal
   5217..5805    +  rep_origin     ori: high-copy-number ColE1/pMB1/pBR322/pUC origin of replication
