[The description below was written by a language model from this plasmid's Addgene catalogue record and pLannotate feature annotations shown in this document.]
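Description:
pEGFP-Aurora A is a mammalian expression plasmid of about 5.9 kb built on the pEGFP-C1 backbone, designed to produce human Aurora A kinase (AURKA) fused at its N terminus to EGFP. The CMV immediate early enhancer and promoter drive a single open reading frame in which EGFP is followed, after a short linker, by the roughly 1.2 kb Aurora A cDNA. A remnant of the multiple cloning site and the SV40 polyadenylation signal lie downstream. The record is not fully consistent about the cloning route. The backbone field describes insertion at the EcoRI and SalI sites of a pEGFP-C1 derivative whose HindIII site was filled in to shift it to the C2 reading frame, whereas the depositor comment cites the BglII and SalI sites of pEGFP-C1. Either way, the sequenced construct shows EGFP directly upstream of the kinase coding region.

The plasmid replicates in E. coli from a high-copy ColE1/pUC-type origin and also carries an f1 phage origin. A single Tn5 aminoglycoside phosphotransferase gene (NeoR/KanR) serves both hosts. A bacterial promoter upstream of it gives kanamycin resistance in bacteria, and the SV40 enhancer/early promoter with the HSV TK polyadenylation signal gives G418 resistance for selecting stably transfected mammalian cells. The short annotated fragments of large T antigen, ble and the bGH poly(A) signal look like backbone remnants or incidental matches rather than functional elements.

Aurora A is a mitotic serine/threonine kinase that associates with centrosomes and spindle microtubules. The fluorescent fusion is suited to following its localisation and dynamics in living mitotic cells, which is the use indicated by the associated publication.
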