Addgene plasmid #198402: pEGFP-Aurora A
Purpose: Expression of EGFP-tagged Aurora A in mammalian cells
Depositing lab: Kenji Sugimoto. Depositing organization: Osaka Metropolitan University. Publication: Molecular dynamics of Aurora-A kinase in living mitotic cells simultaneously visualized with histone H3 and nuclear membrane protein importinalpha. Sugimoto K, Urano T, Zushi H, Inoue K, Tasaka H, Tachibana M, Dotsu M. Cell Struct Funct. 2002 Dec;27(6):457-67. PubMed 12576638.
Backbone
  Vector backbone: pEGFP-C1
  Backbone manufacturer: Clonetech
  Backbone size w/o insert (bp): 4700
  Total vector size (bp): 5900
  Modifications to backbone: EcoR I and Sal I sites of pEGFP-ΔC2, which had been derived from pEGFP-C1 by cutting and filling-in Hind III site and converted to C2 reading frame
  Vector type: Mammalian Expression
  Selectable markers: Neomycin (select with G418)
Growth in bacteria
  Bacterial resistance: Kanamycin, 50 μg/mL
  Growth temperature: 37°C
  Growth strain: DH5alpha
  Copy number: Unknown
Gene/Insert
  Gene/Insert name: Aurora A (alt name: BC_001280)
  gRNA/shRNA sequence: cDNA
  Species: H. sapiens (human)
  Tag / fusion protein: EGFP (N terminal on insert)
Resource information
  A portion of this plasmid was derived from a plasmid made by: Dr. Urano, Nagoya Univ.
Terms and licenses: Academic/Nonprofit Terms; Industry Terms: Not Available to Industry
Depositor comments: pEGFP-Aurora-A was constructed by inserting a 1.2 kb fragment of human Aurora-A cDNA into the BglII and SalI site of pEGFP- C1 (Clontech, Palo Alto, CA, USA).
How to cite: pEGFP-Aurora A was a gift from Kenji Sugimoto (Addgene plasmid # 198402 ; http://n2t.net/addgene:198402 ; RRID:Addgene_198402)
